>Addgene plasmid #1793 | HA-FOXO3a T32A DBM (H212R) | addgene partial sequence | sequence record 17792 | 1793 with FOXOend 5'-AATGAGGGAACTGGCAAGAG
ATGGGGGGAAGAGCGGAAAAGCCCCCCGGCGGCGGGCTGTCTCCATGGACAATAGCAACAAGTATACCAA
GAGCCGTGGCCGCGCAGCCAAGAAGAAGGCAGCCCTGCAGACAGCCCCCGAATCAGCTGACGACAGTCCC
TCCCAGCTCTCCAAGTGGCCTGGCAGCCCCACGTCACGCAGCAGTGATGAGCTGGATGCGTGGACGGACT
TCCGTTCACGCACCAATTCTAACGCCAGCACAGTCAGTGGCCGCCTGTCGCCCATCATGGCAAGCACAGA
GTTGGATGAAGTCCAGGACGATGATGCGCCTCTCTCGCCCATGCTCTACAGCAGCTCAGCCAGCCTGTCA
CCTTCAGTAAGCAAGCCGTGCACGGTGGAACTGCCACGGCTGACTGATATGGCAGGCACCATGAATCTGA
ATGATGGGCTGACTGAAAACCTCATGGACGACCTGCTGGATAACATCACGCTCCCGCCATCCCAGCCATC
GCCCACTGGGGGACTCATGCAGCGGAGCTCTAGCTTCCCGTATACCACCAAGGGCTCGGGCCTGGGCTCC
CCAACCAGCTCCTTTAACAGCACGGTGTTCGGACCTTCATCTCTGAACTCCCTACGCCAGTCTCCCATGC
AGACCATCCAAGAGAACAAGCC
