>Addgene plasmid #1793 | HA-FOXO3a T32A DBM (H212R) | addgene partial sequence | sequence record 17793 | SV40pro-F 5'-TATTTATGCAGAGGCCGAGG-3'
AGTGTGAGAGGCTTTTTTGGAGGAGATCTAGCTTGCCGCCCCATGTATGATGTTCCTGATTATGCTAGCC
TCCCGGGGAATTCGGCAGAGGCACCGGCTTCCCCGGCCCCGCTCTCTCCGCTCGAAGTGGAGCTGGACCC
GGAGTTCGAGCCCCAGAGCCGTCCGCGATCCTGTGCGTGGCCCCTGCAAAGGCCGGAGCTCCAAGCGAGC
CCTGCCAAGCCCTCGGGGGAGACGGCCGCTGACTCCATGATCCCCGAGGAGGAGGACGATGAAGACGACG
AGGACGGCGGGGGACGGGCCGGCTCGGCCATGGCGATCGGCGGCGGCGGCGGGAGCGGCACGCTGGGCTC
CGGGCTGCTCCTTGAGGACTCGGCCCGGGTGCTGGCACCCGGAGGGCAAGACCCCGGGTCTGGGCCAGCC
ACCGCGGCGGGCGGGCTGAGCGGGGGTACACAGGCGCTGCTGCAGCCTCAGCAACCGCTGCCACCGCCGC
AGCCGGGGGCGGCTGGGGGCTCCGGGCAGCCGAGGAAATGTTCGTCGCGGCGGAACGCCTGGGGAAACCT
GTCCTACGCGGACCTGATCACCCGCGCCATCGAGAGCTCCCCGGACAAACGGCTCACTCTGTCCCAGATC
TACGAGTGGATGGTGCGTTGCGTGCCCTACTTCAAGGATAAGGGCGACAGCAACAGCTCTGCCGGCTGGA
AGAACTCCATCCGGCGCAACCTGTCACTGCATAGTCGATTCATGCGGGTCCAGAATGAGGGAACTGGCAA
GAGCTCTTGGTGGATCATCAACCCTGATGGGGGGAAGAG
