[The description below was written by a language model from this plasmid's Addgene catalogue record.]
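Description:
HA-FOXO3a T32A DBM (H212R) is a mammalian expression plasmid built on the pECE backbone (about 2.9 kb without insert) and carrying a roughly 2.0 kb human FOXO3a cDNA (also known as FKHRL1, a forkhead-family transcription factor). The insert sits between preserved HindIII and XbaI sites. In bacteria the plasmid is maintained at high copy number and selected with ampicillin. The record does not explicitly name the promoter or list a mammalian selection marker. However, the recommended 5′ sequencing primer anneals in an SV40 promoter, which suggests that the SV40 early promoter drives the insert. No feature table is provided, and the depositor refers users to the wild-type HA-FOXO3a entry for the map and sequence.

The encoded protein carries an N-terminal HA epitope tag, which allows it to be detected or immunoprecipitated separately from endogenous FOXO3a. Although the name mentions only T32A, the mutation field lists four substitutions: T32A, S253A, S315A and H212R. The depositor describes these as mutations in phosphorylation sites and in the DNA-binding domain. The three alanine changes remove the residues generally known as the Akt/SGK phosphorylation sites, whose modification normally promotes cytoplasmic retention and inactivation of FOXO3a. This triple mutant background is therefore usually regarded as constitutively nuclear. H212R lies in the forkhead domain and is the "DBM" (DNA-binding mutant) change intended to disable DNA binding. The construct therefore most plausibly serves as a DNA-binding-deficient control alongside the phosphorylation-site mutant, to test whether an effect of FOXO3a depends on direct target-gene binding. The associated publication used FOXO3a constructs to study stimulation of a DNA repair pathway through Gadd45.
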