Addgene plasmid #1793: HA-FOXO3a T32A DBM (H212R)
Depositing lab: Michael Greenberg. Depositing organization: Boston Children's Hospital. Publication: DNA repair pathway stimulated by the forkhead transcription factor FOXO3a through the Gadd45 protein. Tran H, Brunet A, Grenier JM, Datta SR, Fornace AJ Jr, DiStefano PS, Chiang LW, Greenberg ME. Science 2002 Apr 19;296(5567):530-4. 10.1126/science.1068712 PubMed 11964479.
Backbone
  Vector backbone: pECE
  Backbone manufacturer: William Rutter
  Backbone size w/o insert (bp): 2900
  Vector type: Mammalian Expression
Growth in bacteria
  Bacterial resistance: Ampicillin, 100 μg/mL
  Growth temperature: 37°C
  Growth strain: DH5alpha
  Copy number: High Copy
Gene/Insert
  Gene/Insert name: FOXO3a (alt names: FKHRL1; forkhead family)
  Species: H. sapiens (human)
  Insert size (bp): 2038
  Mutation: T32A, S253A, S315A, H212R
  GenBank ID: NP_001446
  Entrez Gene: FOXO3 (a.k.a. AF6q21, FKHRL1, FKHRL1P2, FOXO2, FOXO3A)
  Tag / fusion protein: HA (YDVPDYASL) (N terminal on insert)
  Cloning method: Restriction Enzyme; 5′ cloning site HindIII (not destroyed); 3′ cloning site XbaI (not destroyed)
  Sequencing primers: 5′ SV40pro-F
Terms and licenses: Academic/Nonprofit Terms; Industry Terms: Not Available to Industry
Depositor comments: Mutations in phosphorylation sites and DNA binding domain. See wild-type map and sequence under HA-FOXO3a WT.
How to cite: HA-FOXO3a T32A DBM (H212R) was a gift from Michael Greenberg (Addgene plasmid # 1793 ; http://n2t.net/addgene:1793 ; RRID:Addgene_1793)
